Addgene plasmid #143791: TFORF1334
Purpose: Lentiviral vector for overexpressing transcription factor ORFs with unique 24-bp barcodes. Barcodes facilitate identification of transcription factors in pooled screens.
Depositing lab: Feng Zhang. Depositing organization: Broad Institute. Publication: A transcription factor atlas of directed differentiation. Joung J, Ma S, Tay T, Geiger-Schuller KR, Kirchgatterer PC, Verdine VK, Guo B, Arias-Garcia MA, Allen WE, Singh A, Kuksenko O, Abudayyeh OO, Gootenberg JS, Fu Z, Macrae RK, Buenrostro JD, Regev A, Zhang F. Cell. 2023 Jan 5;186(1):209-229.e26. doi: 10.1016/j.cell.2022.11.026. PubMed 36608654.
Backbone
  Vector backbone: pLX_TRC317
  Backbone manufacturer: Broad Institute Genetic Perturbation Platform
  Backbone size w/o insert (bp): 8264
  Vector type: Mammalian Expression, Lentiviral
  Selectable markers: Puromycin
Growth in bacteria
  Bacterial resistance: Ampicillin, 100 μg/mL
  Growth temperature: 37°C
  Growth strain: NEB Stable
  Copy number: High Copy
Gene/Insert
  Gene/Insert name: POU3F3
  Species: H. sapiens (human)
  Insert size (bp): 1604
  Entrez Gene: POU3F3 (a.k.a. BRN1, OTF8)
  Promoter: EF1a
  Cloning method: Unknown
  Sequencing primers: 5′ GGGTGGAGACTGAAGTTAGGCCAG; 3′ CACATAGCGTAAAAGGAGCAACATAG
Terms and licenses: Academic/Nonprofit Terms; Industry Terms: Not Available to Industry
Depositor comments: NM_006236,ENST00000361360 . The transcription factor ORF portion of this plasmid was synthesized by Genewiz. Please test multiple small colonies in case of plasmid recombination. To make this collection available in a timely manner, a portion of this collection was not fully sequenced by Addgene. If an Addgene verified full plasmid sequence is not available, please contact us prior to placing an order to request the full sequence.
How to cite: TFORF1334 was a gift from Feng Zhang (Addgene plasmid # 143791 ; http://n2t.net/addgene:143791 ; RRID:Addgene_143791)
