[The description below was written by a language model from this plasmid's Addgene catalogue record and pLannotate feature annotations shown in this document.]
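Description:
TFORF1334 is a third-generation-style, self-inactivating lentiviral expression plasmid built on the pLX_TRC317 backbone, carrying the human transcription factor POU3F3 (also known as BRN1 or OTF8) as its open reading frame. It belongs to a barcoded transcription factor ORF collection in which each clone carries a unique 24-bp barcode, so that individual factors can be identified by sequencing in pooled overexpression screens such as directed-differentiation experiments. In bacteria the plasmid replicates from a high-copy ColE1/pUC-type origin and is selected through the β-lactamase (AmpR) gene. An f1 origin and remnants of a lac/lacZα cloning region flanked by T7 and T3 promoters are also present in the backbone. The depositor notes that the ORF was synthesized and that recombination can occur during propagation, as is common for LTR-containing plasmids.

The viral genome is transcribed in packaging cells from an RSV promoter fused to a truncated HIV-1 5' LTR, followed by the Ψ packaging signal, a gag fragment and the Rev response element for Rev-dependent nuclear export. Within the transfer cassette, an SV40 early promoter/origin region drives puromycin N-acetyltransferase for selection of transduced mammalian cells. It is followed by a cPPT/CTS element that aids nuclear import of the provirus. The strong constitutive EF-1α promoter then drives the POU3F3 coding sequence, with a WPRE downstream to enhance transcript stability and expression. The annotated coding region is about 1.5 kb, slightly shorter than the recorded insert size, and the barcode itself is not annotated in the feature table. A short U6 promoter fragment lies between the ORF and the WPRE. The cassette ends in a ΔU3 3' LTR, which inactivates the LTR promoter after integration, followed by an SV40 polyadenylation signal outside the viral unit.
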