Features (pLannotate 1.2.2; 31 found; start..end, strand, type, name):
      5..231     +  promoter       RSV promoter: Rous sarcoma virus enhancer/promoter
    232..412     +  LTR            5' LTR (truncated): truncated 5' long terminal repeat (LTR) from HIV-1
    459..584     +  misc_feature   HIV-1 Ψ: packaging signal of human immunodeficiency virus type 1
    568..931     +  CDS            HIV-1 gag (fragment): gag protein from human immunodeficiency virus 1; gag
   1077..1310    +  misc_feature   RRE: The Rev response element (RRE) of HIV-1 allows for Rev-dependent mRNA export from the nucleus to the cytoplasm.
   1687..1713    +  CDS            Rev (fragment): human immunodeficiency virus 1 (HIV-1) Rev protein; rev; enhances nuclear export of unspliced and incompletely spliced viral mRNAs
   1720..1743    +  promoter       SV40 promoter (fragment): SV40 early promoter
   1744..1815    +  promoter       SV40 promoter (fragment): SV40 enhancer and early promoter
   1839..1974    +  rep_origin     SV40 ori: SV40 origin of replication
   2020..2616    +  CDS            PuroR (fragment): puromycin N-acetyltransferase; pac from Streptomyces; confers resistance to puromycin
   2665..2782    +  misc_feature   cPPT/CTS: central polypurine tract and central termination sequence of HIV-1
   2847..2913    +  CDS            small t antigen (fragment): SV40 (simian virus 40) small t antigen
   2920..4098    +  promoter       EF-1α promoter: strong constitutive promoter for human elongation factor EF-1α
   4115..5614    +  CDS            POU3F3: PO3F3_HUMAN - Also known as BRN1, OTF8. Experimental evidence at protein level: Swiss-Prot protein existence level 1. Transcription factor that acts synergistically with SOX11 and SOX4. Plays a role in neuronal development (PubMed:31303265). Is implicated in an enhancer activity at the embryonic met-mesencephalic junction; the enhancer element contains the octamer motif (5'-ATTTGCAT- 3') (By similarity). From Homo sapiens (Human).
   5630..5683    +  promoter       U6 promoter (fragment): RNA polymerase III promoter for human U6 snRNA
   5725..6313    +  misc_feature   WPRE: woodchuck hepatitis virus posttranscriptional regulatory element
   6364..6383    +  misc_feature   cPPT/CTS (fragment): central polypurine tract and central termination sequence of HIV-1
   6385..6618    +  LTR            3' LTR (ΔU3): self-inactivating 3' long terminal repeat (LTR) from HIV-1
   6696..6817    +  polyA_signal   SV40 poly(A) signal: SV40 polyadenylation signal
   6857..6992    +  rep_origin     SV40 ori: SV40 origin of replication
   7013..7031    -  promoter       T7 promoter: promoter for bacteriophage T7 RNA polymerase
   7039..7194    +  CDS            lacZα (fragment): LacZα fragment of β-galactosidase; lacZ fragment
   7199..7627    +  rep_origin     f1 ori (sequence partly withheld): f1 bacteriophage origin of replication; arrow indicates direction of (+) strand synthesis
   7680..7784    +  promoter       AmpR promoter: bla
   7785..8645    +  CDS            AmpR: β-lactamase; bla; confers resistance to ampicillin, carbenicillin, and related antibiotics
   8816..9404    +  rep_origin     ori: high-copy-number ColE1/pMB1/pBR322/pUC origin of replication
   9587..9679    +  CDS            lacI (fragment): lac repressor; lacI; The lac repressor binds to the lac operator to inhibit transcription in E. coli. This inhibition can be relieved by adding lactose or isopropyl-β-D-thiogalactopyranoside (IPTG).
   9692..9713    +  protein_bind   CAP binding site: CAP binding activates transcription in the presence of cAMP. E. coli catabolite activator protein
   9728..9758    +  promoter       lac promoter: promoter for the E. coli lac operon
   9766..9782    +  protein_bind   lac operator: The lac repressor binds to the lac operator to inhibit transcription in E. coli. This inhibition can be relieved by adding lactose or isopropyl-β-D-thiogalactopyranoside (IPTG). lac repressor encoded by lacI
   9827..9845    +  promoter       T3 promoter: promoter for bacteriophage T3 RNA polymerase
>Addgene plasmid #143791 | TFORF1334 | addgene full sequence | sequence record 396244 | Addgene NGS Result
TTAATGTAGTCTTATGCAATACTCTTGTAGTCTTGCAACATGGTAACGATGAGTTAGCAACATGCCTTAC
AAGGAGAGAAAAAGCACCGTGCATGCCGATTGGTGGAAGTAAGGTGGTACGATCGTGCCTTATTAGGAAG
GCAACAGACGGGTCTGACATGGATTGGACGAACCACTGAATTGCCGCATTGCAGAGATATTGTATTTAAG
TGCCTAGCTCGATACATAAACGGGTCTCTCTGGTTAGACCAGATCTGAGCCTGGGAGCTCTCTGGCTAAC
TAGGGAACCCACTGCTTAAGCCTCAATAAAGCTTGCCTTGAGTGCTTCAAGTAGTGTGTGCCCGTCTGTT
GTGTGACTCTGGTAACTAGAGATCCCTCAGACCCTTTTAGTCAGTGTGGAAAATCTCTAGCAGTGGCGCC
CGAACAGGGACTTGAAAGCGAAAGGGAAACCAGAGGAGCTCTCTCGACGCAGGACTCGGCTTGCTGAAGC
GCGCACGGCAAGAGGCGAGGGGCGGCGACTGGTGAGTACGCCAAAAATTTTGACTAGCGGAGGCTAGAAG
GAGAGAGATGGGTGCGAGAGCGTCAGTATTAAGCGGGGGAGAATTAGATCGCGATGGGAAAAAATTCGGT
TAAGGCCAGGGGGAAAGAAAAAATATAAATTAAAACATATAGTATGGGCAAGCAGGGAGCTAGAACGATT
CGCAGTTAATCCTGGCCTGTTAGAAACATCAGAAGGCTGTAGACAAATACTGGGACAGCTACAACCATCC
CTTCAGACAGGATCAGAAGAACTTAGATCATTATATAATACAGTAGCAACCCTCTATTGTGTGCATCAAA
GGATAGAGATAAAAGACACCAAGGAAGCTTTAGACAAGATAGAGGAAGAGCAAAACAAAAGTAAGACCAC
CGCACAGCAAGCGGCCGCTGATCTTCAGACCTGGAGGAGGAGATATGAGGGACAATTGGAGAAGTGAATT
ATATAAATATAAAGTAGTAAAAATTGAACCATTAGGAGTAGCACCCACCAAGGCAAAGAGAAGAGTGGTG
CAGAGAGAAAAAAGAGCAGTGGGAATAGGAGCTTTGTTCCTTGGGTTCTTGGGAGCAGCAGGAAGCACTA
TGGGCGCAGCGTCAATGACGCTGACGGTACAGGCCAGACAATTATTGTCTGGTATAGTGCAGCAGCAGAA
CAATTTGCTGAGGGCTATTGAGGCGCAACAGCATCTGTTGCAACTCACAGTCTGGGGCATCAAGCAGCTC
CAGGCAAGAATCCTGGCTGTGGAAAGATACCTAAAGGATCAACAGCTCCTGGGGATTTGGGGTTGCTCTG
GAAAACTCATTTGCACCACTGCTGTGCCTTGGAATGCTAGTTGGAGTAATAAATCTCTGGAACAGATTTG
GAATCACACGACCTGGATGGAGTGGGACAGAGAAATTAACAATTACACAAGCTTAATACACTCCTTAATT
GAAGAATCGCAAAACCAGCAAGAAAAGAATGAACAAGAATTATTGGAATTAGATAAATGGGCAAGTTTGT
GGAATTGGTTTAACATAACAAATTGGCTGTGGTATATAAAATTATTCATAATGATAGTAGGAGGCTTGGT
AGGTTTAAGAATAGTTTTTGCTGTACTTTCTATAGTGAATAGAGTTAGGCAGGGATATTCACCATTATCG
TTTCAGACCCACCTCCCAACCCCGAGGGGACCCATGCATTGCATCTCAATTAGTCAGCAACCAGGTGTGG
AAAGTCCCCAGGCTCCCCAGCAGGCAGAAGTATGCAAAGCATGCGTCTCAATTAGTCAGCAACCATAGTC
CCGCCCCTAACTCCGCCCATCCCGCCCCTAACTCCGCCCAGTTCCGCCCATTCTCCGCCCCATGGCTGAC
TAATTTTTTTTATTTATGCAGAGGCCGAGGCCGCCTCGGCCTCTGAGCTATTCCAGAAGTAGTGAGGAGG
CTTTTTTGGAGGCCTAGGCTTTTGCAAAAAGCTTTCTAGAGGTACCACCGGAGCTTACCATGACCGAGTA
CAAGCCCACGGTGCGCCTCGCCACCCGCGACGACGTCCCCAGGGCCGTACGCACCCTCGCCGCCGCGTTC
GCCGACTACCCCGCCACGCGCCACACCGTCGATCCGGACCGCCACATCGAGCGGGTCACCGAGCTGCAAG
AACTCTTCCTCACGCGCGTCGGGCTCGACATCGGCAAGGTGTGGGTCGCGGACGACGGCGCCGCCGTGGC
GGTCTGGACCACGCCGGAGAGCGTCGAAGCGGGGGCGGTGTTCGCCGAGATCGGCCCGCGCATGGCCGAG
TTGAGCGGTTCCCGGCTGGCCGCGCAGCAACAGATGGAAGGCCTCCTGGCGCCGCACCGGCCCAAGGAGC
CCGCGTGGTTCCTGGCCACCGTCGGCGTCTCGCCCGACCACCAGGGCAAGGGTCTGGGCAGCGCCGTCGT
GCTCCCCGGAGTGGAGGCGGCCGAGCGCGCCGGGGTGCCCGCCTTCCTGGAGACCTCCGCGCCCCGCAAC
CTCCCCTTCTACGAGCGGCTCGGCTTCACCGTCACCGCCGACGTCGAGGTGCCCGAAGGACCGCGCACCT
GGTGCATGACCCGCAAGCCCGGTGCCAGTTAACGAATTCTAGATCTTGAGACAAATGGCAGTATTCATCC
ACAATTTTAAAAGAAAAGGGGGGATTGGGGGGTACAGTGCAGGGGAAAGAATAGTAGACATAATAGCAAC
AGACATACAAACTAAAGAATTACAAAAACAAATTACAAAAATTCAAAATTTTCGGGTTTATTACAGGGAC
AGCAGAGATCCACTTTGGCGCCGGCTCGAGGCCTGCAGGTGCAAAGATGGATAAAGTTTTAAACAGAGAG
GAATCTTTGCAGCTAATGGACCTTCTAGGTCTTGAAAGGAGTGGGAATTGGCTCCGGTGCCCGTCAGTGG
GCAGAGCGCACATCGCCCACAGTCCCCGAGAAGTTGGGGGGAGGGGTCGGCAATTGAACCGGTGCCTAGA
GAAGGTGGCGCGGGGTAAACTGGGAAAGTGATGTCGTGTACTGGCTCCGCCTTTTTCCCGAGGGTGGGGG
AGAACCGTATATAAGTGCAGTAGTCGCCGTGAACGTTCTTTTTCGCAACGGGTTTGCCGCCAGAACACAG
GTAAGTGCCGTGTGTGGTTCCCGCGGGCCTGGCCTCTTTACGGGTTATGGCCCTTGCGTGCCTTGAATTA
CTTCCACCTGGCTGCAGTACGTGATTCTTGATCCCGAGCTTCGGGTTGGAAGTGGGTGGGAGAGTTCGAG
GCCTTGCGCTTAAGGAGCCCCTTCGCCTCGTGCTTGAGTTGAGGCCTGGCCTGGGCGCTGGGGCCGCCGC
GTGCGAATCTGGTGGCACCTTCGCGCCTGTCTCGCTGCTTTCGATAAGTCTCTAGCCATTTAAAATTTTT
GATGACCTGCTGCGACGCTTTTTTTCTGGCAAGATAGTCTTGTAAATGCGGGCCAAGATCTGCACACTGG
TATTTCGGTTTTTGGGGCCGCGGGCGGCGACGGGGCCCGTGCGTCCCAGCGCACATGTTCGGCGAGGCGG
GGCCTGCGAGCGCGGCCACCGAGAATCGGACGGGGGTAGTCTCAAGCTGGCCGGCCTGCTCTGGTGCCTG
GCCTCGCGCCGCCGTGTATCGCCCCGCCCTGGGCGGCAAGGCTGGCCCGGTCGGCACCAGTTGCGTGAGC
GGAAAGATGGCCGCTTCCCGGCCCTGCTGCAGGGAGCTCAAAATGGAGGACGCGGCGCTCGGGAGAGCGG
GCGGGTGAGTCACCCACACAAAGGAAAAGGGCCTTTCCGTCCTCAGCCGTCGCTTCATGTGACTCCACGG
AGTACCGGGCGCCGTCCAGGCACCTCGATTAGTTCTCGAGCTTTTGGAGTACGTCGTCTTTAGGTTGGGG
GGAGGGGTTTTATGCGATGGAGTTTCCCCACACTGAGTGGGTGGAGACTGAAGTTAGGCCAGCTTGGCAC
TTGATGTAATTCTCCTTGGAATTTGCCCTTTTTGAGTTTGGATCTTGGTTCATTCTCAAGCCTCAGACAG
TGGTTCAAAGTTTTTTTCTTCCATTTCAGGTGTCGTGAGGCTAGCACCGCCACCATGGCCACGGCGGCTT
CTAACCCCTACCTGCCGGGGAACAGCCTGCTCGCGGCCGGCTCTATTGTGCACTCGGACGCGGCAGGGGC
TGGCGGCGGCGGGGGTGGCGGCGGCGGCGGCGGCGGGGGCGGCGCAGGGGGCGGGGGCGGCGGCATGCAG
CCGGGCAGCGCCGCCGTGACCTCGGGCGCCTACCGGGGGGACCCGTCCTCTGTCAAGATGGTCCAGAGCG
ACTTCATGCAGGGGGCCATGGCCGCCAGCAACGGCGGCCATATGCTGAGCCACGCGCACCAGTGGGTCAC
AGCCCTGCCCCACGCCGCCGCCGCCGCCGCCGCTGCCGCCGCCGCCGCCGTGGAGGCGAGCTCGCCGTGG
TCGGGCAGCGCCGTGGGCATGGCTGGCAGCCCCCAGCAGCCACCGCAGCCGCCGCCGCCACCGCCGCAGG
GCCCCGACGTGAAGGGCGGCGCCGGGCGCGACGACCTGCACGCGGGCACAGCGCTGCACCACCGCGGGCC
GCCGCACCTCGGACCCCCGCCGCCGCCCCCACACCAGGGCCACCCTGGGGGCTGGGGGGCGGCCGCCGCT
GCCGCAGCCGCAGCCGCCGCCGCCGCCGCCGCCGCGCACCTCCCGTCCATGGCCGGGGGCCAGCAGCCGC
CGCCGCAGAGTCTGCTCTACTCGCAGCCCGGAGGCTTCACGGTGAACGGCATGCTGAGCGCGCCACCGGG
GCCCGGCGGCGGCGGCGGCGGCGCGGGCGGTGGAGCCCAGAGCTTGGTGCACCCGGGGCTGGTGCGCGGG
GACACGCCAGAGCTGGCCGAGCACCACCACCACCACCACCACCACGCGCATCCTCACCCGCCGCACCCGC
ACCACGCGCAGGGACCCCCGCACCACGGCGGCGGCGGCGGCGGCGCGGGGCCTGGACTCAACAGCCACGA
CCCGCACTCGGACGAGGACACGCCGACGTCGGACGACCTGGAGCAGTTCGCCAAGCAGTTCAAGCAGCGG
CGCATCAAGCTGGGCTTCACGCAGGCCGACGTGGGGTTGGCGCTGGGCACACTCTACGGCAACGTGTTCT
CGCAGACCACCATCTGCCGCTTCGAGGCCCTGCAGCTGAGCTTCAAGAACATGTGCAAGCTCAAGCCGCT
GCTGAACAAGTGGCTGGAGGAGGCGGACTCAAGCACCGGCAGCCCCACAAGCATCGACAAGATCGCGGCG
CAGGGCCGCAAGCGCAAGAAGCGGACCTCTATCGAGGTGAGCGTCAAGGGCGCGCTGGAGAGCCACTTCC
TCAAGTGCCCCAAGCCCTCCGCGCAGGAGATCACCAACCTGGCCGACAGCCTGCAGCTCGAGAAGGAGGT
GGTGCGGGTCTGGTTCTGCAATCGGCGCCAAAAGGAGAAGCGCATGACGCCGCCCGGGATCCAACAGCAG
ACGCCCGACGACGTCTACTCGCAGGTGGGCACCGTGAGCGCCGACACGCCGCCGCCTCACCACGGGCTGC
AGACGAGCGTTCAGTAGTAATGAACTAGTCCGTAACTTGAAAGTATTTCGATTTCTTGGCTTTATATATC
TTGTGGAAAGGACGAACTGGCATACACCCAAGTCTAAACACGCGTTAAGTCGACAATCAACCTCTGGATT
ACAAAATTTGTGAAAGATTGACTGGTATTCTTAACTATGTTGCTCCTTTTACGCTATGTGGATACGCTGC
TTTAATGCCTTTGTATCATGCTATTGCTTCCCGTATGGCTTTCATTTTCTCCTCCTTGTATAAATCCTGG
TTGCTGTCTCTTTATGAGGAGTTGTGGCCCGTTGTCAGGCAACGTGGCGTGGTGTGCACTGTGTTTGCTG
ACGCAACCCCCACTGGTTGGGGCATTGCCACCACCTGTCAGCTCCTTTCCGGGACTTTCGCTTTCCCCCT
CCCTATTGCCACGGCGGAACTCATCGCCGCCTGCCTTGCCCGCTGCTGGACAGGGGCTCGGCTGTTGGGC
ACTGACAATTCCGTGGTGTTGTCGGGGAAATCATCGTCCTTTCCTTGGCTGCTCGCCTGTGTTGCCACCT
GGATTCTGCGCGGGACGTCCTTCTGCTACGTCCCTTCGGCCCTCAATCCAGCGGACCTTCCTTCCCGCGG
CCTGCTGCCGGCTCTGCGGCCTCTTCCGCGTCTTCGCCTTCGCCCTCAGACGAGTCGGATCTCCCTTTGG
GCCGCCTCCCCGCGTCGACTTTAAGACCAATGACTTACAAGGCAGCTGTAGATCTTAGCCACTTTTTAAA
AGAAAAGGGGGGACTGGAAGGGCTAATTCACTCCCAACGAAGACAAGATCTGCTTTTTGCTTGTACTGGG
TCTCTCTGGTTAGACCAGATCTGAGCCTGGGAGCTCTCTGGCTAACTAGGGAACCCACTGCTTAAGCCTC
AATAAAGCTTGCCTTGAGTGCTTCAAGTAGTGTGTGCCCGTCTGTTGTGTGACTCTGGTAACTAGAGATC
CCTCAGACCCTTTTAGTCAGTGTGGAAAATCTCTAGCAGTACGTATAGTAGTTCATGTCATCTTATTATT
CAGTATTTATAACTTGCAAAGAAATGAATATCAGAGAGTGAGAGGAACTTGTTTATTGCAGCTTATAATG
GTTACAAATAAAGCAATAGCATCACAAATTTCACAAATAAAGCATTTTTTTCACTGCATTCTAGTTGTGG
TTTGTCCAAACTCATCAATGTATCTTATCATGTCTGGCTCTAGCTATCCCGCCCCTAACTCCGCCCATCC
CGCCCCTAACTCCGCCCAGTTCCGCCCATTCTCCGCCCCATGGCTGACTAATTTTTTTTATTTATGCAGA
GGCCGAGGCCGCCTCGGCCTCTGAGCTATTCCAGAAGTAGTGAGGAGGCTTTTTTGGAGGCCTAGGGACG
TACCCAATTCGCCCTATAGTGAGTCGTATTACGCGCGCTCACTGGCCGTCGTTTTACAACGTCGTGACTG
GGAAAACCCTGGCGTTACCCAACTTAATCGCCTTGCAGCACATCCCCCTTTCGCCAGCTGGCGTAATAGC
GAAGAGGCCCGCACCGATCGCCCTTCCCAACAGTTGCGCAGCCTGAATGGCGAATGGG
[124 nt withheld, positions 7199-7322]
C
[91 nt withheld, positions 7324-7414]
A
[49 nt withheld, positions 7416-7464]
CCTTTGACGTTGGAGTCCACGTTCTTT
[37 nt withheld, positions 7492-7528]
ACCCTATCTCGGTCTATTCTTTTGATTTATAAGGGATTTTGCCGATTTCGGCCTATTGGTTAAAAAATGA
GCTGATTTAACAAAAATTTAACGCGAATTTTAACAAAATATTAACGCTTACAATTTAGGTGGCACTTTTC
GGGGAAATGTGCGCGGAACCCCTATTTGTTTATTTTTCTAAATACATTCAAATATGTATCCGCTCATGAG
ACAATAACCCTGATAAATGCTTCAATAATATTGAAAAAGGAAGAGTATGAGTATTCAACATTTCCGTGTC
GCCCTTATTCCCTTTTTTGCGGCATTTTGCCTTCCTGTTTTTGCTCACCCAGAAACGCTGGTGAAAGTAA
AAGATGCTGAAGATCAGTTGGGTGCACGAGTGGGTTACATCGAACTGGATCTCAACAGCGGTAAGATCCT
TGAGAGTTTTCGCCCCGAAGAACGTTTTCCAATGATGAGCACTTTTAAAGTTCTGCTATGTGGCGCGGTA
TTATCCCGTATTGACGCCGGGCAAGAGCAACTCGGTCGCCGCATACACTATTCTCAGAATGACTTGGTTG
AGTACTCACCAGTCACAGAAAAGCATCTTACGGATGGCATGACAGTAAGAGAATTATGCAGTGCTGCCAT
AACCATGAGTGATAACACTGCGGCCAACTTACTTCTGACAACGATCGGAGGACCGAAGGAGCTAACCGCT
TTTTTGCACAACATGGGGGATCATGTAACTCGCCTTGATCGTTGGGAACCGGAGCTGAATGAAGCCATAC
CAAACGACGAGCGTGACACCACGATGCCTGTAGCAATGGCAACAACGTTGCGCAAACTATTAACTGGCGA
ACTACTTACTCTAGCTTCCCGGCAACAATTAATAGACTGGATGGAGGCGGATAAAGTTGCAGGACCACTT
CTGCGCTCGGCCCTTCCGGCTGGCTGGTTTATTGCTGATAAATCTGGAGCCGGTGAGCGTGGGTCTCGCG
GTATCATTGCAGCACTGGGGCCAGATGGTAAGCCCTCCCGTATCGTAGTTATCTACACGACGGGGAGTCA
GGCAACTATGGATGAACGAAATAGACAGATCGCTGAGATAGGTGCCTCACTGATTAAGCATTGGTAACTG
TCAGACCAAGTTTACTCATATATACTTTAGATTGATTTAAAACTTCATTTTTAATTTAAAAGGATCTAGG
TGAAGATCCTTTTTGATAATCTCATGACCAAAATCCCTTAACGTGAGTTTTCGTTCCACTGAGCGTCAGA
CCCCGTAGAAAAGATCAAAGGATCTTCTTGAGATCCTTTTTTTCTGCGCGTAATCTGCTGCTTGCAAACA
AAAAAACCACCGCTACCAGCGGTGGTTTGTTTGCCGGATCAAGAGCTACCAACTCTTTTTCCGAAGGTAA
CTGGCTTCAGCAGAGCGCAGATACCAAATACTGTTCTTCTAGTGTAGCCGTAGTTAGGCCACCACTTCAA
GAACTCTGTAGCACCGCCTACATACCTCGCTCTGCTAATCCTGTTACCAGTGGCTGCTGCCAGTGGCGAT
AAGTCGTGTCTTACCGGGTTGGACTCAAGACGATAGTTACCGGATAAGGCGCAGCGGTCGGGCTGAACGG
GGGGTTCGTGCACACAGCCCAGCTTGGAGCGAACGACCTACACCGAACTGAGATACCTACAGCGTGAGCT
ATGAGAAAGCGCCACGCTTCCCGAAGGGAGAAAGGCGGACAGGTATCCGGTAAGCGGCAGGGTCGGAACA
GGAGAGCGCACGAGGGAGCTTCCAGGGGGAAACGCCTGGTATCTTTATAGTCCTGTCGGGTTTCGCCACC
TCTGACTTGAGCGTCGATTTTTGTGATGCTCGTCAGGGGGGCGGAGCCTATGGAAAAACGCCAGCAACGC
GGCCTTTTTACGGTTCCTGGCCTTTTGCTGGCCTTTTGCTCACATGTTCTTTCCTGCGTTATCCCCTGAT
TCTGTGGATAACCGTATTACCGCCTTTGAGTGAGCTGATACCGCTCGCCGCAGCCGAACGACCGAGCGCA
GCGAGTCAGTGAGCGAGGAAGCGGAAGAGCGCCCAATACGCAAACCGCCTCTCCCCGCGCGTTGGCCGAT
TCATTAATGCAGCTGGCACGACAGGTTTCCCGACTGGAAAGCGGGCAGTGAGCGCAACGCAATTAATGTG
AGTTAGCTCACTCATTAGGCACCCCAGGCTTTACACTTTATGCTTCCGGCTCGTATGTTGTGTGGAATTG
TGAGCGGATAACAATTTCACACAGGAAACAGCTATGACCATGATTACGCCAAGCGCGCAATTAACCCTCA
CTAAAGGGAACAAAAGCTGGAGCTGCAAGC
