>Addgene plasmid #143791 | TFORF1334 | depositor partial sequence | sequence record 283500 | Insert
ACCGCCACCATGGCCACGGCGGCTTCTAACCCCTACCTGCCGGGGAACAGCCTGCTCGCGGCCGGCTCTA
TTGTGCACTCGGACGCGGCAGGGGCTGGCGGCGGCGGGGGTGGCGGCGGCGGCGGCGGCGGGGGCGGCGC
AGGGGGCGGGGGCGGCGGCATGCAGCCGGGCAGCGCCGCCGTGACCTCGGGCGCCTACCGGGGGGACCCG
TCCTCTGTCAAGATGGTCCAGAGCGACTTCATGCAGGGGGCCATGGCCGCCAGCAACGGCGGCCATATGC
TGAGCCACGCGCACCAGTGGGTCACAGCCCTGCCCCACGCCGCCGCCGCCGCCGCCGCTGCCGCCGCCGC
CGCCGTGGAGGCGAGCTCGCCGTGGTCGGGCAGCGCCGTGGGCATGGCTGGCAGCCCCCAGCAGCCACCG
CAGCCGCCGCCGCCACCGCCGCAGGGCCCCGACGTGAAGGGCGGCGCCGGGCGCGACGACCTGCACGCGG
GCACAGCGCTGCACCACCGCGGGCCGCCGCACCTCGGACCCCCGCCGCCGCCCCCACACCAGGGCCACCC
TGGGGGCTGGGGGGCGGCCGCCGCTGCCGCAGCCGCAGCCGCCGCCGCCGCCGCCGCCGCGCACCTCCCG
TCCATGGCCGGGGGCCAGCAGCCGCCGCCGCAGAGTCTGCTCTACTCGCAGCCCGGAGGCTTCACGGTGA
ACGGCATGCTGAGCGCGCCACCGGGGCCCGGCGGCGGCGGCGGCGGCGCGGGCGGTGGAGCCCAGAGCTT
GGTGCACCCGGGGCTGGTGCGCGGGGACACGCCAGAGCTGGCCGAGCACCACCACCACCACCACCACCAC
GCGCATCCTCACCCGCCGCACCCGCACCACGCGCAGGGACCCCCGCACCACGGCGGCGGCGGCGGCGGCG
CGGGGCCTGGACTCAACAGCCACGACCCGCACTCGGACGAGGACACGCCGACGTCGGACGACCTGGAGCA
GTTCGCCAAGCAGTTCAAGCAGCGGCGCATCAAGCTGGGCTTCACGCAGGCCGACGTGGGGTTGGCGCTG
GGCACACTCTACGGCAACGTGTTCTCGCAGACCACCATCTGCCGCTTCGAGGCCCTGCAGCTGAGCTTCA
AGAACATGTGCAAGCTCAAGCCGCTGCTGAACAAGTGGCTGGAGGAGGCGGACTCAAGCACCGGCAGCCC
CACAAGCATCGACAAGATCGCGGCGCAGGGCCGCAAGCGCAAGAAGCGGACCTCTATCGAGGTGAGCGTC
AAGGGCGCGCTGGAGAGCCACTTCCTCAAGTGCCCCAAGCCCTCCGCGCAGGAGATCACCAACCTGGCCG
ACAGCCTGCAGCTCGAGAAGGAGGTGGTGCGGGTCTGGTTCTGCAATCGGCGCCAAAAGGAGAAGCGCAT
GACGCCGCCCGGGATCCAACAGCAGACGCCCGACGACGTCTACTCGCAGGTGGGCACCGTGAGCGCCGAC
ACGCCGCCGCCTCACCACGGGCTGCAGACGAGCGTTCAGTAGTAATGAACTAGTCCGTAACTTGAAAGTA
TTTCGATTTCTTGGCTTTATATATCTTGTGGAAAGGACGAACTGGCATACACCCAAGTCTAAAC
