>Addgene plasmid #143791 | TFORF1334 | depositor partial sequence | sequence record 283501 | Barcode
ACTGGCATACACCCAAGTCTAAAC
